>Addgene plasmid #224278 | pcDNA3.1(+) EGFP-Rac1(WT) | addgene full sequence | sequence record 445651 | Addgene NGS Result
GACGGATCGGGAGATCTCCCGATCCCCTATGGTGCACTCTCAGTACAATCTGCTCTGATGCCGCATAGTT
AAGCCAGTATCTGCTCCCTGCTTGTGTGTTGGAGGTCGCTGAGTAGTGCGCGAGCAAAATTTAAGCTACA
ACAAGGCAAGGCTTGACCGACAATTGCATGAAGAATCTGCTTAGGGTTAGGCGTTTTGCGCTGCTTCGCG
ATGTACGGGCCAGATATACGCGTTGACATTGATTATTGACTAGTTATTAATAGTAATCAATTACGGGGTC
ATTAGTTCATAGCCCATATATGGAGTTCCGCGTTACATAACTTACGGTAAATGGCCCGCCTGGCTGACCG
CCCAACGACCCCCGCCCATTGACGTCAATAATGACGTATGTTCCCATAGTAACGCCAATAGGGACTTTCC
ATTGACGTCAATGGGTGGAGTATTTACGGTAAACTGCCCACTTGGCAGTACATCAAGTGTATCATATGCC
AAGTACGCCCCCTATTGACGTCAATGACGGTAAATGGCCCGCCTGGCATTATGCCCAGTACATGACCTTA
TGGGACTTTCCTACTTGGCAGTACATCTACGTATTAGTCATCGCTATTACCATGGTGATGCGGTTTTGGC
AGTACATCAATGGGCGTGGATAGCGGTTTGACTCACGGGGATTTCCAAGTCTCCACCCCATTGACGTCAA
TGGGAGTTTGTTTTGGCACCAAAATCAACGGGACTTTCCAAAATGTCGTAACAACTCCGCCCCATTGACG
CAAATGGGCGGTAGGCGTGTACGGTGGGAGGTCTATATAAGCAGAGCTCTCTGGCTAACTAGAGAACCCA
CTGCTTACTGGCTTATCGAAATTAATACGACTCACTATAGGGAGACCCAAGCTGGCTAGCGTTTAAACTT
AAGCTTGCCACCATGAGCAAGGGCGAGGAGCTGTTCACCGGGGTGGTGCCCATCCTGGTCGAGCTGGACG
GCGACGTAAACGGCCACAAGTTCAGCGTGTCCGGCGAGGGCGAGGGCGATGCCACCTACGGCAAGCTGAC
CCTGAAGTTCATCTGCACCACCGGCAAGCTGCCCGTGCCCTGGCCCACCCTCGTGACCACCCTGACCTAC
GGCGTGCAGTGCTTCAGCCGCTACCCCGACCACATGAAGCAGCACGACTTCTTCAAGTCCGCCATGCCCG
AAGGCTACGTCCAGGAGCGCACCATCTTCTTCAAGGACGACGGCAACTACAAGACCCGCGCCGAGGTGAA
GTTCGAGGGCGACACCCTGGTGAACCGCATCGAGCTGAAGGGCATCGACTTCAAGGAGGACGGCAACATC
CTGGGGCACAAGCTGGAGTACAACTACAACAGCCACAACGTCTATATCATGGCCGACAAGCAGAAGAACG
GCATCAAGGTGAACTTCAAGATCCGCCACAACATCGAGGACGGCAGCGTGCAGCTCGCCGACCACTACCA
GCAGAACACCCCCATCGGCGACGGCCCCGTGCTGCTGCCCGACAACCACTACCTGAGCACCCAGTCCGCC
CTGAGCAAAGACCCCAACGAGAAGCGCGATCACATGGTCCTGCTGGAGTTCGTGACCGCCGCCGGGATCA
CTCACGGCATGGACGAGCTGTACAAGTCCGGACTCAGATCCACC
[531 nt withheld, positions 1655-2185]
TGCCCGCCTCCCGTGAAGAAGAGGAAGAGAAAATGCCTGCTGTTGTAAACCCGCTGATCAGCCTCGACTG
TGCCTTCTAGTTGCCAGCCATCTGTTGTTTGCCCCTCCCCCGTGCCTTCCTTGACCCTGGAAGGTGCCAC
TCCCACTGTCCTTTCCTAATAAAATGAGGAAATTGCATCGCATTGTCTGAGTAGGTGTCATTCTATTCTG
GGGGGTGGGGTGGGGCAGGACAGCAAGGGGGAGGATTGGGAAGACAATAGCAGGCATGCTGGGGATGCGG
TGGGCTCTATGGCTTCTGAGGCGGAAAGAACCAGCTGGGGCTCTAGGGGGTATCCCC
[124 nt withheld, positions 2523-2646]
C
[91 nt withheld, positions 2648-2738]
A
[49 nt withheld, positions 2740-2788]
CCTTTGACGTTGGAGTCCACGTTCTTT
[37 nt withheld, positions 2816-2852]
ACCCTATCTCGGTCTATTCTTTTGATTTATAAGGGATTTTGCCGATTTCGGCCTATTGGTTAAAAAATGA
GCTGATTTAACAAAAATTTAACGCGAATTAATTCTGTGGAATGTGTGTCAGTTAGGGTGTGGAAAGTCCC
CAGGCTCCCCAGCAGGCAGAAGTATGCAAAGCATGCATCTCAATTAGTCAGCAACCAGGTGTGGAAAGTC
CCCAGGCTCCCCAGCAGGCAGAAGTATGCAAAGCATGCATCTCAATTAGTCAGCAACCATAGTCCCGCCC
CTAACTCCGCCCATCCCGCCCCTAACTCCGCCCAGTTCCGCCCATTCTCCGCCCCATGGCTGACTAATTT
TTTTTATTTATGCAGAGGCCGAGGCCGCCTCTGCCTCTGAGCTATTCCAGAAGTAGTGAGGAGGCTTTTT
TGGAGGCCTAGGCTTTTGCAAAAAGCTCCCGGGAGCTTGTATATCCATTTTCGGATCTGATCAAGAGACA
GGATGAGGATCGTTTCGCATGATTGAACAAGATGGATTGCACGCAGGTTCTCCGGCCGCTTGGGTGGAGA
GGCTATTCGGCTATGACTGGGCACAACAGACAATCGGCTGCTCTGATGCCGCCGTGTTCCGGCTGTCAGC
GCAGGGGCGCCCGGTTCTTTTTGTCAAGACCGACCTGTCCGGTGCCCTGAATGAACTGCAGGACGAGGCA
GCGCGGCTATCGTGGCTGGCCACGACGGGCGTTCCTTGCGCAGCTGTGCTCGACGTTGTCACTGAAGCGG
GAAGGGACTGGCTGCTATTGGGCGAAGTGCCGGGGCAGGATCTCCTGTCATCTCACCTTGCTCCTGCCGA
GAAAGTATCCATCATGGCTGATGCAATGCGGCGGCTGCATACGCTTGATCCGGCTACCTGCCCATTCGAC
CACCAAGCGAAACATCGCATCGAGCGAGCACGTACTCGGATGGAAGCCGGTCTTGTCGATCAGGATGATC
TGGACGAAGAGCATCAGGGGCTCGCGCCAGCCGAACTGTTCGCCAGGCTCAAGGCGCGCATGCCCGACGG
CGAGGATCTCGTCGTGACCCATGGCGATGCCTGCTTGCCGAATATCATGGTGGAAAATGGCCGCTTTTCT
GGATTCATCGACTGTGGCCGGCTGGGTGTGGCGGACCGCTATCAGGACATAGCGTTGGCTACCCGTGATA
TTGCTGAAGAGCTTGGCGGCGAATGGGCTGACCGCTTCCTCGTGCTTTACGGTATCGCCGCTCCCGATTC
GCAGCGCATCGCCTTCTATCGCCTTCTTGACGAGTTCTTCTGAGCGGGACTCTGGGGTTCGAAATGACCG
ACCAAGCGACGCCCAACCTGCCATCACGAGATTTCGATTCCACCGCCGCCTTCTATGAAAGGTTGGGCTT
CGGAATCGTTTTCCGGGACGCCGGCTGGATGATCCTCCAGCGCGGGGATCTCATGCTGGAGTTCTTCGCC
CACCCCAACTTGTTTATTGCAGCTTATAATGGTTACAAATAAAGCAATAGCATCACAAATTTCACAAATA
AAGCATTTTTTTCACTGCATTCTAGTTGTGGTTTGTCCAAACTCATCAATGTATCTTATCATGTCTGTAT
ACCGTCGACCTCTAGCTAGAGCTTGGCGTAATCATGGTCATAGCTGTTTCCTGTGTGAAATTGTTATCCG
CTCACAATTCCACACAACATACGAGCCGGAAGCATAAAGTGTAAAGCCTGGGGTGCCTAATGAGTGAGCT
AACTCACATTAATTGCGTTGCGCTCACTGCCCGCTTTCCAGTCGGGAAACCTGTCGTGCCAGCTGCATTA
ATGAATCGGCCAACGCGCGGGGAGAGGCGGTTTGCGTATTGGGCGCTCTTCCGCTTCCTCGCTCACTGAC
TCGCTGCGCTCGGTCGTTCGGCTGCGGCGAGCGGTATCAGCTCACTCAAAGGCGGTAATACGGTTATCCA
CAGAATCAGGGGATAACGCAGGAAAGAACATGTGAGCAAAAGGCCAGCAAAAGGCCAGGAACCGTAAAAA
GGCCGCGTTGCTGGCGTTTTTCCATAGGCTCCGCCCCCCTGACGAGCATCACAAAAATCGACGCTCAAGT
CAGAGGTGGCGAAACCCGACAGGACTATAAAGATACCAGGCGTTTCCCCCTGGAAGCTCCCTCGTGCGCT
CTCCTGTTCCGACCCTGCCGCTTACCGGATACCTGTCCGCCTTTCTCCCTTCGGGAAGCGTGGCGCTTTC
TCATAGCTCACGCTGTAGGTATCTCAGTTCGGTGTAGGTCGTTCGCTCCAAGCTGGGCTGTGTGCACGAA
CCCCCCGTTCAGCCCGACCGCTGCGCCTTATCCGGTAACTATCGTCTTGAGTCCAACCCGGTAAGACACG
ACTTATCGCCACTGGCAGCAGCCACTGGTAACAGGATTAGCAGAGCGAGGTATGTAGGCGGTGCTACAGA
GTTCTTGAAGTGGTGGCCTAACTACGGCTACACTAGAAGAACAGTATTTGGTATCTGCGCTCTGCTGAAG
CCAGTTACCTTCGGAAAAAGAGTTGGTAGCTCTTGATCCGGCAAACAAACCACCGCTGGTAGCGGTGGTT
TTTTTGTTTGCAAGCAGCAGATTACGCGCAGAAAAAAAGGATCTCAAGAAGATCCTTTGATCTTTTCTAC
GGGGTCTGACGCTCAGTGGAACGAAAACTCACGTTAAGGGATTTTGGTCATGAGATTATCAAAAAGGATC
TTCACCTAGATCCTTTTAAATTAAAAATGAAGTTTTAAATCAATCTAAAGTATATATGAGTAAACTTGGT
CTGACAGTTACCAATGCTTAATCAGTGAGGCACCTATCTCAGCGATCTGTCTATTTCGTTCATCCATAGT
TGCCTGACTCCCCGTCGTGTAGATAACTACGATACGGGAGGGCTTACCATCTGGCCCCAGTGCTGCAATG
ATACCGCGAGACCCACGCTCACCGGCTCCAGATTTATCAGCAATAAACCAGCCAGCCGGAAGGGCCGAGC
GCAGAAGTGGTCCTGCAACTTTATCCGCCTCCATCCAGTCTATTAATTGTTGCCGGGAAGCTAGAGTAAG
TAGTTCGCCAGTTAATAGTTTGCGCAACGTTGTTGCCATTGCTACAGGCATCGTGGTGTCACGCTCGTCG
TTTGGTATGGCTTCATTCAGCTCCGGTTCCCAACGATCAAGGCGAGTTACATGATCCCCCATGTTGTGCA
AAAAAGCGGTTAGCTCCTTCGGTCCTCCGATCGTTGTCAGAAGTAAGTTGGCCGCAGTGTTATCACTCAT
GGTTATGGCAGCACTGCATAATTCTCTTACTGTCATGCCATCCGTAAGATGCTTTTCTGTGACTGGTGAG
TACTCAACCAAGTCATTCTGAGAATAGTGTATGCGGCGACCGAGTTGCTCTTGCCCGGCGTCAATACGGG
ATAATACCGCGCCACATAGCAGAACTTTAAAAGTGCTCATCATTGGAAAACGTTCTTCGGGGCGAAAACT
CTCAAGGATCTTACCGCTGTTGAGATCCAGTTCGATGTAACCCACTCGTGCACCCAACTGATCTTCAGCA
TCTTTTACTTTCACCAGCGTTTCTGGGTGAGCAAAAACAGGAAGGCAAAATGCCGCAAAAAAGGGAATAA
GGGCGACACGGAAATGTTGAATACTCATACTCTTCCTTTTTCAATATTATTGAAGCATTTATCAGGGTTA
TTGTCTCATGAGCGGATACATATTTGAATGTATTTAGAAAAATAAACAAATAGGGGTTCCGCGCACATTT
CCCCGAAAAGTGCCACCTGACGTC
Features (pLannotate 1.2.2; 21 found; start..end, strand, type, name):
     28..80      -  misc_feature   bom (fragment): basis of mobility region from pBR322
    235..614     +  enhancer       CMV enhancer: human cytomegalovirus immediate early enhancer
    615..818     +  promoter       CMV promoter: human cytomegalovirus (CMV) immediate early promoter
    814..847     +  LTR            5' LTR (truncated) (fragment): truncated 5' long terminal repeat (LTR) from HIV-1
    863..881     +  promoter       T7 promoter: promoter for bacteriophage T7 RNA polymerase
    923..1636    +  CDS            GFP (S65T): GFP (S65T) is a basic (constitutively fluorescent) green fluorescent protein published in 1995, derived from Aequorea victoria.
   1655..2230    +  CDS            RAC1 (sequence partly withheld): RAC1_BOVIN - Experimental evidence at protein level: Swiss-Prot protein existence level 1. Plasma membrane-associated small GTPase which cycles between active GTP-bound and inactive GDP-bound states. In its active state, binds to a variety of effector proteins to regulate cellular responses such as secretory processes, phagocytosis of apoptotic cells, epithelial cell polarization, neurons adhesion, migration and differentiation, and growth-factor induced formation of membrane ruffles. Rac1 p21/rho GDI heterodimer is the active component of the cytosolic factor sigma 1, which is involved in sti
   2253..2477    +  polyA_signal   bGH poly(A) signal: bovine growth hormone polyadenylation signal
   2481..2502    +  promoter       SV40 promoter (fragment): SV40 enhancer and early promoter
   2523..2951    +  rep_origin     f1 ori (sequence partly withheld): f1 bacteriophage origin of replication; arrow indicates direction of (+) strand synthesis
   2965..3294    +  promoter       SV40 promoter: SV40 enhancer and early promoter
   3361..4152    +  CDS            neo: KKA2_KLEPN - Also known as kan, nptII. Experimental evidence at protein level: Swiss-Prot protein existence level 1. Resistance to kanamycin, neomycin, paromomycin, ribostamycin, butirosin and gentamicin B. From Klebsiella pneumoniae.
   4176..4334    +  CDS            ble (fragment): BLE_KLEPN - Experimental evidence at protein level: Swiss-Prot protein existence level 1. Binding protein with a strong affinity to the bleomycin family of antibiotics. Binds to CL990; an antimitotic-antibiotic compound. From Klebsiella pneumoniae.
   4329..4450    +  polyA_signal   SV40 poly(A) signal: SV40 polyadenylation signal
   4523..4539    -  protein_bind   lac operator: The lac repressor binds to the lac operator to inhibit transcription in E. coli. This inhibition can be relieved by adding lactose or isopropyl-β-D-thiogalactopyranoside (IPTG). lac repressor encoded by lacI
   4547..4577    -  promoter       lac promoter: promoter for the E. coli lac operon
   4592..4613    -  protein_bind   CAP binding site: CAP binding activates transcription in the presence of cAMP. E. coli catabolite activator protein
   4626..4718    -  CDS            lacI (fragment): lac repressor; lacI; The lac repressor binds to the lac operator to inhibit transcription in E. coli. This inhibition can be relieved by adding lactose or isopropyl-β-D-thiogalactopyranoside (IPTG).
   4901..5489    -  rep_origin     ori: high-copy-number ColE1/pMB1/pBR322/pUC origin of replication
   5660..6520    -  CDS            AmpR: β-lactamase; bla; confers resistance to ampicillin, carbenicillin, and related antibiotics
   6521..6625    -  promoter       AmpR promoter: bla
