[The description below was written by a language model from this plasmid's Addgene catalogue record and pLannotate feature annotations shown in this document.]
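Description:
pcDNA3.1(+) EGFP-Rac1(WT) is a mammalian expression plasmid of about 6.7 kb, built on the pcDNA3.1(+) backbone, that produces wild-type human Rac1 fused at its N-terminus to a green fluorescent protein. It is propagated in E. coli through a high-copy ColE1/pUC-type origin and selected with ampicillin via the β-lactamase gene and its own promoter. An f1 origin is also present, which in principle permits single-stranded DNA production. For mammalian cells, the backbone carries a neomycin phosphotransferase cassette driven by the SV40 enhancer/early promoter and terminated by the SV40 polyadenylation signal, which allows G418 selection of stable transfectants. The small fragments annotated as lac regulatory elements, bom, ble and an HIV-1 LTR are short matches to backbone sequence rather than functional modules.

The payload is a single transcription unit. The CMV immediate-early enhancer and promoter drive the fluorescent protein coding sequence, which the automated annotation labels GFP (S65T) and the construct name calls EGFP. A short linker region follows, then the Rac1 open reading frame, and the unit ends at the bovine growth hormone polyadenylation signal. A T7 promoter upstream of the fusion can serve for in vitro transcription or as a sequencing priming site. The annotation tool matched Rac1 to the bovine protein entry, but the catalogue lists the insert as human RAC1, made by gene synthesis. N-terminal tagging leaves the C-terminus of this Rho-family small GTPase free, which is where lipid modification and membrane targeting normally occur.

The record does not state a specific application. The associated publication concerns targeting Ras-, Rho- and Rab-family GTPases through a conserved cryptic pocket, so the plasmid probably provides fluorescently tagged wild-type Rac1 for cell-based experiments.
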