Addgene plasmid #224278: pcDNA3.1(+) EGFP-Rac1(WT)
Depositing lab: Kevan Shokat. Publication: Targeting Ras-, Rho-, and Rab-family GTPases via a conserved cryptic pocket. Morstein J, Bowcut V, Fernando M, Yang Y, Zhu L, Jenkins ML, Evans JT, Guiley KZ, Peacock DM, Krahnke S, Lin Z, Taran KA, Huang BJ, Stephen AG, Burke JE, Lightstone FC, Shokat KM. Cell. 2024 Sep 6:S0092-8674(24)00908-5. doi: 10.1016/j.cell.2024.08.017. PubMed 39255801.
Backbone
  Vector backbone: pcDNA3.1(+)
  Vector type: Mammalian Expression
Growth in bacteria
  Bacterial resistance: Ampicillin, 100 μg/mL
  Growth temperature: 37°C
  Growth strain: DH5alpha
  Copy number: Unknown
Gene/Insert
  Gene/Insert name: Rac1
  Species: H. sapiens (human)
  Entrez Gene: RAC1 (a.k.a. MIG5, MRD48, Rac-1, TC-25, p21-Rac1)
  Cloning method: Gene Synthesis
Terms and licenses: Academic/Nonprofit Terms; Industry Terms: Not Available to Industry
How to cite: pcDNA3.1(+) EGFP-Rac1(WT) was a gift from Kevan Shokat (Addgene plasmid # 224278 ; http://n2t.net/addgene:224278 ; RRID:Addgene_224278)
